Addgene plasmid #176209: pBx1-VHH template2-3XMyc-Spacer
Purpose: PCR template for generating CeVICA VHH/nanobody library
Depositing lab: Aviv Regev. Depositing organization: Broad Institute. Publication: A cell-free nanobody engineering platform rapidly generates SARS-CoV-2 neutralizing nanobodies. Chen X, Gentili M, Hacohen N, Regev A. Nat Commun. 2021 Sep 17;12(1):5506. doi: 10.1038/s41467-021-25777-z. PubMed 34535642.
Backbone
  Vector backbone: pBx1
  Backbone size w/o insert (bp): 2561
  Total vector size (bp): 3256
  Vector type: Bacterial Expression
Growth in bacteria
  Bacterial resistance: Ampicillin, 100 μg/mL
  Growth temperature: 37°C
  Growth strain: DH5alpha
  Copy number: High Copy
Gene/Insert
  Gene/Insert name: VHH template2-3XMyc-Spacer
  Species: Synthetic
  Insert size (bp): 695
  Promoter: T7
  Tag / fusion protein: Myc tag
  Cloning method: Gibson Cloning
  Sequencing primers: 5′ GCCACCTGACGTCGACGGATCGGGA; 3′ TCCTTTCGGGCTTTGTTAGCAGCCG
Terms and licenses: Academic/Nonprofit Terms; Industry Terms: Not Available to Industry
How to cite: pBx1-VHH template2-3XMyc-Spacer was a gift from Aviv Regev (Addgene plasmid # 176209 ; http://n2t.net/addgene:176209 ; RRID:Addgene_176209)
