[The description below was written by a language model from this plasmid's Addgene catalogue record and pLannotate feature annotations shown in this document.]
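Description:
pBx1-VHH template2-3XMyc-Spacer is a small (about 3.3 kb) high-copy bacterial plasmid built on the pBx1 backbone. It is maintained in E. coli through a ColE1/pUC-type origin of replication and selected with ampicillin via the β-lactamase (AmpR) gene and its native promoter. Although catalogued as a bacterial expression vector, its stated role is to serve as a PCR template for generating the VHH (nanobody) library used in CeVICA, a cell-free nanobody engineering platform.

The roughly 700 bp synthetic insert, introduced by Gibson assembly, sits downstream of a T7 promoter and the strong ribosome binding site from phage T7 gene 10; because the map is circular, these two elements appear at the end of the numbering and read directly into the coding region at its start. That region begins with the VHH template, which the automated annotation labels as a dog immunoglobulin heavy-chain variable region. This is a homology-based match reflecting the VH-like fold of the synthetic scaffold, not a canine origin. It is followed by a 3xMyc epitope tag for detection or capture and then a spacer segment, ending at a T7 terminator. Several short hits within the spacer (fragments assigned to rsFusionRed2, T4 RNA ligase and the SET1 solubility tag) are probably incidental similarities or borrowed sequence rather than functional domains. A spacer of this kind is typical of cell-free display formats, where it lets the nascent protein emerge from the ribosome, though the record does not state its purpose. The remaining backbone carries apparent remnants of earlier vectors: a ble fragment, an SV40 polyadenylation signal, and a lac promoter/operator with CAP site and a lacI fragment.
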