Features (pLannotate 1.2.2; 17 found; start..end, strand, type, name):
     10..357     +  CDS            HV02_CANLF: Experimental evidence at protein level: Swiss-Prot protein existence level 1. From Canis lupus familiaris (Dog) (Canis familiaris).
    383..403     +  CDS            3xMyc (fragment): 3 tandem Myc epitope tags
    478..499     +  CDS            rsFusionRed2 (fragment): FusionRed fluorescent protein derivative that shows reversible photoswitching with visible light and fast OFF-switching kinetics
    550..624     +  CDS            63 (fragment): RLIG_BPT4 - Experimental evidence at protein level: Swiss-Prot protein existence level 1. Involved in countering a host defense mechanism which, following viral infection, activates the host anticodon nuclease and shuts off viral translation. Repairs 5'-PO4 and 3'-OH groups in the cleaved host tRNA (PubMed:16671895, PubMed:17068206, PubMed:2444436). The nick ligation reaction entails three nucleotidyl transfer steps (PubMed:12766156). In the first step, the RNA ligase reacts with ATP in the absence of nucleic acid to form a covalent ligase-AMP intermediate and release pyrophosphate (PubMed:127
    635..684     +  CDS            SET1 (fragment): solubility-enhancement tag derived from T7 phage gene 10B
    692..739     +  terminator     T7 terminator: transcription terminator for bacteriophage T7 RNA polymerase
    764..859     +  CDS            ble (fragment): BLE_KLEPN - Experimental evidence at protein level: Swiss-Prot protein existence level 1. Binding protein with a strong affinity to the bleomycin family of antibiotics. Binds to CL990; an antimitotic-antibiotic compound. From Klebsiella pneumoniae.
    854..975     +  polyA_signal   SV40 poly(A) signal: SV40 polyadenylation signal
   1048..1064    -  protein_bind   lac operator: The lac repressor binds to the lac operator to inhibit transcription in E. coli. This inhibition can be relieved by adding lactose or isopropyl-β-D-thiogalactopyranoside (IPTG). lac repressor encoded by lacI
   1072..1102    -  promoter       lac promoter: promoter for the E. coli lac operon
   1117..1138    -  protein_bind   CAP binding site: CAP binding activates transcription in the presence of cAMP. E. coli catabolite activator protein
   1151..1243    -  CDS            lacI (fragment): lac repressor; lacI; The lac repressor binds to the lac operator to inhibit transcription in E. coli. This inhibition can be relieved by adding lactose or isopropyl-β-D-thiogalactopyranoside (IPTG).
   1426..2014    -  rep_origin     ori: high-copy-number ColE1/pMB1/pBR322/pUC origin of replication
   2185..3045    -  CDS            AmpR: β-lactamase; bla; confers resistance to ampicillin, carbenicillin, and related antibiotics
   3046..3150    -  promoter       AmpR promoter: bla
   3202..3220    +  promoter       T7 promoter: promoter for bacteriophage T7 RNA polymerase
   3234..3256    +  RBS            RBS: efficient ribosome binding site from bacteriophage T7 gene 10 (Olins and Rangwala, 1989)
>Addgene plasmid #176209 | pBx1-VHH template2-3XMyc-Spacer | addgene full sequence | sequence record 343864 | Addgene NGS Result
TATACCATGGAAGTTCAACTGGTTGAATCTGGTGGCGGTTTAGTTCAAGCCGGTGATAGCCTTCGTCTGA
GCTGCGCCGCAAGCGGACGTACATTCAGCAGCTATGCAATGGGTTGGTTTCGCCAGGCACCTGGTAAAGA
ACGTGAATTTGTGGCAGCCATTTCAAGCAGTGGTGGCACCTACTATGCCGATTCTGTTCGTGGTCGCTTC
AGCATTTCAGCAGATTCTGCGAAGAATACCGTGTACTTACAGATGAACTCACTGAAACCTGAGGATACCG
CCGTTTATTATTGTGCGGCAGGCCGTGGAGGCGGTAGCGACTATTGGGGTCAGGGCACACAAGTCACGGT
CTCAAGCGGCGGAAGCTCTGGTGAACAGAAACTGATTTCAGAAGAGGATCTGGCAGAACAGAAATTAATC
TCAGAGGAAGACCTGGGTTCTGGTGAGCAAAAGTTAATTTCTGAAGAAGACCTGGCAGGTGGCTCTGGTG
ATGGAGGTAGCTCTGGCGATGGTGCGGATGGCAGCGGTGGTGCATCTGGTTCAAGCGCTTACAGCGATGA
TGTTAGTGCAAGCGGTCGTACCTACCGCATCTTCTCATATAACTACGCCAGCTATAGCGACTGGGTTTAA
ACCGGCTGCTAACAAAGCCCGAAAGGAAGCTGAGTTGGCTGCTGCCACCGCTGAGCAATAACTAGCATAA
CCCCTTGGGGCCTCTAAACGGGTCTTGAGGGGTTTTTTGCTGAAAGGAGGAACTATATCCGGTGAAAGGT
TGGGCTTCGGAATCGTTTTCCGGGACGCCGGCTGGATGATCCTCCAGCGCGGGGATCTCATGCTGGAGTT
CTTCGCCCACCCCAACTTGTTTATTGCAGCTTATAATGGTTACAAATAAAGCAATAGCATCACAAATTTC
ACAAATAAAGCATTTTTTTCACTGCATTCTAGTTGTGGTTTGTCCAAACTCATCAATGTATCTTATCATG
TCTGTATACCGTCGACCTCTAGCTAGAGCTTGGCGTAATCATGGTCATAGCTGTTTCCTGTGTGAAATTG
TTATCCGCTCACAATTCCACACAACATACGAGCCGGAAGCATAAAGTGTAAAGCCTGGGGTGCCTAATGA
GTGAGCTAACTCACATTAATTGCGTTGCGCTCACTGCCCGCTTTCCAGTCGGGAAACCTGTCGTGCCAGC
TGCATTAATGAATCGGCCAACGCGCGGGGAGAGGCGGTTTGCGTATTGGGCGCTCTTCCGCTTCCTCGCT
CACTGACTCGCTGCGCTCGGTCGTTCGGCTGCGGCGAGCGGTATCAGCTCACTCAAAGGCGGTAATACGG
TTATCCACAGAATCAGGGGATAACGCAGGAAAGAACATGTGAGCAAAAGGCCAGCAAAAGGCCAGGAACC
GTAAAAAGGCCGCGTTGCTGGCGTTTTTCCATAGGCTCCGCCCCCCTGACGAGCATCACAAAAATCGACG
CTCAAGTCAGAGGTGGCGAAACCCGACAGGACTATAAAGATACCAGGCGTTTCCCCCTGGAAGCTCCCTC
GTGCGCTCTCCTGTTCCGACCCTGCCGCTTACCGGATACCTGTCCGCCTTTCTCCCTTCGGGAAGCGTGG
CGCTTTCTCATAGCTCACGCTGTAGGTATCTCAGTTCGGTGTAGGTCGTTCGCTCCAAGCTGGGCTGTGT
GCACGAACCCCCCGTTCAGCCCGACCGCTGCGCCTTATCCGGTAACTATCGTCTTGAGTCCAACCCGGTA
AGACACGACTTATCGCCACTGGCAGCAGCCACTGGTAACAGGATTAGCAGAGCGAGGTATGTAGGCGGTG
CTACAGAGTTCTTGAAGTGGTGGCCTAACTACGGCTACACTAGAAGAACAGTATTTGGTATCTGCGCTCT
GCTGAAGCCAGTTACCTTCGGAAAAAGAGTTGGTAGCTCTTGATCCGGCAAACAAACCACCGCTGGTAGC
GGTGGTTTTTTTGTTTGCAAGCAGCAGATTACGCGCAGAAAAAAAGGATCTCAAGAAGATCCTTTGATCT
TTTCTACGGGGTCTGACGCTCAGTGGAACGAAAACTCACGTTAAGGGATTTTGGTCATGAGATTATCAAA
AAGGATCTTCACCTAGATCCTTTTAAATTAAAAATGAAGTTTTAAATCAATCTAAAGTATATATGAGTAA
ACTTGGTCTGACAGTTACCAATGCTTAATCAGTGAGGCACCTATCTCAGCGATCTGTCTATTTCGTTCAT
CCATAGTTGCCTGACTCCCCGTCGTGTAGATAACTACGATACGGGAGGGCTTACCATCTGGCCCCAGTGC
TGCAATGATACCGCGAGACCCACGCTCACCGGCTCCAGATTTATCAGCAATAAACCAGCCAGCCGGAAGG
GCCGAGCGCAGAAGTGGTCCTGCAACTTTATCCGCCTCCATCCAGTCTATTAATTGTTGCCGGGAAGCTA
GAGTAAGTAGTTCGCCAGTTAATAGTTTGCGCAACGTTGTTGCCATTGCTACAGGCATCGTGGTGTCACG
CTCGTCGTTTGGTATGGCTTCATTCAGCTCCGGTTCCCAACGATCAAGGCGAGTTACATGATCCCCCATG
TTGTGCAAAAAAGCGGTTAGCTCCTTCGGTCCTCCGATCGTTGTCAGAAGTAAGTTGGCCGCAGTGTTAT
CACTCATGGTTATGGCAGCACTGCATAATTCTCTTACTGTCATGCCATCCGTAAGATGCTTTTCTGTGAC
TGGTGAGTACTCAACCAAGTCATTCTGAGAATAGTGTATGCGGCGACCGAGTTGCTCTTGCCCGGCGTCA
ATACGGGATAATACCGCGCCACATAGCAGAACTTTAAAAGTGCTCATCATTGGAAAACGTTCTTCGGGGC
GAAAACTCTCAAGGATCTTACCGCTGTTGAGATCCAGTTCGATGTAACCCACTCGTGCACCCAACTGATC
TTCAGCATCTTTTACTTTCACCAGCGTTTCTGGGTGAGCAAAAACAGGAAGGCAAAATGCCGCAAAAAAG
GGAATAAGGGCGACACGGAAATGTTGAATACTCATACTCTTCCTTTTTCAATATTATTGAAGCATTTATC
AGGGTTATTGTCTCATGAGCGGATACATATTTGAATGTATTTAGAAAAATAAACAAATAGGGGTTCCGCG
CACATTTCCCCGAAAAGTGCCACCTGACGTCGACGGATCGGGAGTTTAAACTAATACGACTCACTATAGG
GTCTAGAAATAATTTTGTTTAACTTTAAGAAGGAGA
